>Addgene plasmid #238717 | NanoBRET Assay Vector, NanoLuc-PPP2R1A | addgene full sequence | sequence record 486822 | Addgene NGS Result
TCCCTGCCATTGTGGAGCTGGCTGAGGACGCCAAGTGGCGGGTGCGGCTGGCCATCATTGAGTACATGCC
CCTCCTGGCTGGACAGCTGGGAGTGGAGTTCTTTGATGAGAAACTTAACTCCTTGTGCATGGCCTGGCTT
GTGGATCATGTATATGCCATCCGCGAGGCAGCCACCAGCAACCTGAAGAAGCTAGTGGAAAAGTTTGGGA
AGGAGTGGGCCCATGCCACAATCATCCCCAAGGTCTTGGCCATGTCCGGAGACCCCAACTACCTGCACCG
CATGACTACGCTCTTCTGCATCAATGTGCTGTCTGAGGTCTGTGGGCAGGACATCACCACCAAGCACATG
CTACCCACGGTTCTGCGCATGGCTGGGGACCCGGTTGCCAATGTCCGCTTCAATGTGGCCAAGTCTCTGC
AGAAGATAGGGCCCATCCTGGACAACAGCACCTTGCAGAGTGAAGTCAAGCCCATCCTAGAGAAGCTGAC
CCAGGACCAGGATGTGGACGTCAAATACTTTGCCCAGGAGGCTCTGACTGTTCTGTCTCTCGCCGTTTAA
ACGAATTCGGGCTCGGTACCCGGGGATCCTCTAGAGTCGACCTGCAGGCATGCAAGCTGATCCGGCTGCT
AACAAAGCCCGAAAGGAAGCTGAGTTGGCTGCTGCCACCGCTGAGCAATAACTAGCATAACCCCTTGGGG
CGGCCGCTTCGAGCAGACATGATAAGATACATTGATGAGTTTGGACAAACCACAACTAGAATGCAGTGAA
AAAAATGCTTTATTTGTGAAATTTGTGATGCTATTGCTTTATTTGTAACCATTATAAGCTGCAATAAACA
AGTTAACAACAACAATTGCATTCATTTTATGTTTCAGGTTCAGGGGGAGATGTGGGAGGTTTTTTTAAGC
AAGTAAAACCTCTACAAATGTGGTAAAATCGAATTTTAACAAAATATTAACGCTTACAATTTCCTGATGC
GGTATTTTCTCCTTACGCATCTGTGCGGTATTTCACACCGCATACGCGGATCTGCGCAGCACCATGGCCT
GAAATAACCTCTGAAAGAGGAACTTGGTTAGGTACCTTCTGAGGCGGAAAGAACCAGCTGTGGAATGTGT
GTCAGTTAGGGTGTGGAAAGTCCCCAGGCTCCCCAGCAGGCAGAAGTATGCAAAGCATGCATCTCAATTA
GTCAGCAACCAGGTGTGGAAAGTCCCCAGGCTCCCCAGCAGGCAGAAGTATGCAAAGCATGCATCTCAAT
TAGTCAGCAACCATAGTCCCGCCCCTAACTCCGCCCATCCCGCCCCTAACTCCGCCCAGTTCCGCCCATT
CTCCGCCCCATGGCTGACTAATTTTTTTTATTTATGCAGAGGCCGAGGCCGCCTCGGCCTCTGAGCTATT
CCAGAAGTAGTGAGGAGGCTTTTTTGGAGGCCTAGGCTTTTGCAAAAAGCTTAATTAACTGTTGACAATT
AATCATCGGCATAGTATATCGGCATAGTATAATACGACAAGGTGAGGAACTAAACCCAGGAGGCAGATCA
TGATTGAACAAGATGGATTGCACGCAGGTTCTCCGGCCGCTTGGGTGGAGAGGCTATTCGGCTATGACTG
GGCACAACAGACAATCGGCTGCTCTGATGCCGCCGTGTTCCGGCTGTCAGCGCAGGGGCGCCCGGTTCTT
TTTGTCAAGACCGACCTGTCCGGTGCCCTGAATGAACTGCAGGACGAGGCAGCGCGGCTATCGTGGCTGG
CCACGACGGGCGTTCCTTGCGCAGCTGTGCTCGACGTTGTCACTGAAGCGGGAAGGGACTGGCTGCTATT
GGGCGAAGTGCCGGGGCAGGATCTCCTGTCATCTCACCTTGCTCCTGCCGAGAAAGTATCCATCATGGCT
GATGCAATGCGGCGGCTGCATACGCTTGATCCGGCTACCTGCCCATTCGACCACCAAGCGAAACATCGCA
TCGAGCGAGCACGTACTCGGATGGAAGCCGGTCTTGTCGATCAGGATGATCTGGACGAAGAGCATCAGGG
GCTCGCGCCAGCCGAACTGTTCGCCAGGCTCAAGGCGCGCATGCCCGACGGCGAGGATCTCGTCGTGACC
CATGGCGATGCCTGCTTGCCGAATATCATGGTGGAAAATGGCCGCTTTTCTGGATTCATCGACTGTGGCC
GGCTGGGTGTGGCGGACCGCTATCAGGACATAGCGTTGGCTACCCGTGATATTGCTGAAGAGCTTGGCGG
CGAATGGGCTGACCGCTTCCTCGTGCTTTACGGTATCGCCGCTCCCGATTCGCAGCGCATCGCCTTCTAT
CGCCTTCTTGACGAGTTCTTCTGAGCGGGACTCTGGGGTTCGAAATGACCGACCAAGCGACGCCCAACCT
GCCATCACGATGGCCGCAATAAAATATCTTTATTTTCATTACATCTGTGTGTTGGTTTTTTGTGTGAATC
GATAGCGATAAGGATCCTCTTTGCGCTTGCGTTTTCCCTTGTCCAGATAGCCCAGTAGCTGACATTCATC
CGGGGTCAGCACCGTTTCTGCGGACTGGCTTTCTACCCGGTATCAGCTCACTCAAAGGCGGTAATACGGT
TATCCACAGAATCAGGGGATAACGCAGGAAAGAACATGTGAGCAAAAGGCCAGCAAAAGGCCAGGAACCG
TAAAAAGGCCGCGTTGCTGGCGTTTTTCCATAGGCTCCGCCCCCCTGACGAGCATCACAAAAATCGACGC
TCAAGTCAGAGGTGGCGAAACCCGACAGGACTATAAAGATACCAGGCGTTTCCCCCTGGAAGCTCCCTCG
TGCGCTCTCCTGTTCCGACCCTGCCGCTTACCGGATACCTGTCCGCCTTTCTCCCTTCGGGAAGCGTGGC
GCTTTCTCATAGCTCACGCTGTAGGTATCTCAGTTCGGTGTAGGTCGTTCGCTCCAAGCTGGGCTGTGTG
CACGAACCCCCCGTTCAGCCCGACCGCTGCGCCTTATCCGGTAACTATCGTCTTGAGTCCAACCCGGTAA
GACACGACTTATCGCCACTGGCAGCAGCCACTGGTAACAGGATTAGCAGAGCGAGGTATGTAGGCGGTGC
TACAGAGTTCTTGAAGTGGTGGCCTAACTACGGCTACACTAGAAGGACAGTATTTGGTATCTGCGCTCTG
CTGAAGCCAGTTACCTTCGGAAAAAGAGTTGGTAGCTCTTGATCCGGCAAACAAACCACCGCTGGTAGCG
GTGGTTTTTTTGTTTGCAAGCAGCAGATTACGCGCAGAAAAAAAGGATTTCAAGAAGATCCTTTGATCTT
TTCTACGGGGTCTGACGCTCAGTGGAACGAAAACTCACGTTAAGGGATTTTGGTCATGAGATTATCAAAA
AGGATCTTCACCTAGATCCTTTTATAGTCCGGAAATACAGGAACGCACGCTGGATGGCCCTTCGCTGGGA
TGGTGAAACCATGAAAAATGGCAGCTTCAGTGGATTAAGTGGGGGTAATGTGGCCTGTACCCTCTGGTTG
CATAGGTATTCATACGGTTAAAATTTATCAGGCGCGATTGCGGCAGTTTTTCGGGTGGTTTGTTGCCATT
TTTACCTGTCTGCTGCCGTGATCGCGCTGAACGCGTTTTAGCGGTGCGTACAATTAAGGGATTATGGTAA
ATCCACTTACTGTCTGCCCTCGTAGCCATCGAGATAAACCGCAGTACTCCGGCCACGATGCGTCCGGCGT
AGAGGATCGAGATCTTCAATATTGGCCATTAGCCATATTATTCATTGGTTATATAGCATAAATCAATATT
GGCTATTGGCCATTGCATACGTTGTATCTATATCATAATATGTACATTTATATTGGCTCATGTCCAATAT
GACCGCCATGTTGGCATTGATTATTGACTAGTTATTAATAGTAATCAATTACGGGGTCATTAGTTCATAG
CCCATATATGGAGTTCCGCGTTACATAACTTACGGTAAATGGCCCGCCTGGCTGACCGCCCAACGACCCC
CGCCCATTGACGTCAATAATGACGTATGTTCCCATAGTAACGCCAATAGGGACTTTCCATTGACGTCAAT
GGGTGGAGTATTTACGGTAAACTGCCCACTTGGCAGTACATCAAGTGTATCATATGCCAAGTCCGCCCCC
TATTGACGTCAATGACGGTAAATGGCCCGCCTGGCATTATGCCCAGTACATGACCTTACGGGACTTTCCT
ACTTGGCAGTACATCTACGTATTAGTCATCGCTATTACCATGGTGATGCGGTTTTGGCAGTACACCAATG
GGCGTGGATAGCGGTTTGACTCACGGGGATTTCCAAGTCTCCACCCCATTGACGTCAATGGGAGTTTGTT
TTGGCACCAAAATCAACGGGACTTTCCAAAATGTCGTAATAACCCCGCCCCGTTGACGCAAATGGGCGGT
AGGCGTGTACGGTGGGAGGTCTATATAAGCAGAGCTGGTTTAGTGAACCGTCAGATCACTAGAAGCTTTA
TTGCGGTAGTTTATCACAGTTAAATTGCTAACGCAGTCAGTGCTTCTGACACAACAGTCTCGAACTTAAG
CTGCAGAAGTTGGTCGTGAGGCACTGGGCAGGTAAGTATCAAGGTTACAAGACAGGTTTAAGGAGACCAA
TAGAAACTGGGCTTGTCGAGACAGAGAAGACTCTTGCGTTTCTGATAGGCACCTATTGGTCTTACTGACA
TCCACTTTGCCTTTCTCTCCACAGGTGTCCACTCCCAGTTCAATTACAGCTCTTAAGGCTAGAGTATTAA
TACGACTCACTATAGGGCTAGCGCTCACCATGGTCTTCACACTCGAAGATTTCGTTGGGGACTGGCGACA
GACAGCCGGCTACAACCTGGACCAAGTCCTTGAACAGGGAGGTGTGTCCAGTTTGTTTCAGAATCTCGGG
GTGTCCGTAACTCCGATCCAAAGGATTGTCCTGAGCGGTGAAAATGGGCTGAAGATCGACATCCATGTCA
TCATCCCGTATGAAGGTCTGAGCGGCGACCAAATGGGCCAGATCGAAAAAATTTTTAAGGTGGTGTACCC
TGTGGATGATCATCACTTTAAGGTGATCCTGCACTATGGCACACTGGTAATCGACGGGGTTACGCCGAAC
ATGATCGACTATTTCGGACGGCCGTATGAAGGCATCGCCGTGTTCGACGGCAAAAAGATCACTGTAACAG
GGACCCTGTGGAACGGCAACAAAATTATCGACGAGCGCCTGATCAACCCCGACGGCTCCCTGCTGTTCCG
AGTAACCATCAACGGAGTGACCGGCTGGCGGCTGTGCGAACGCATTCTGGCGGGCTCGAGCGGCGCGATC
GCCATGGCGGCGGCCGACGGCGACGACTCGCTGTACCCCATCGCGGTGCTCATAGACGAACTCCGCAATG
AGGACGTTCAGCTTCGCCTCAACAGCATCAAGAAGCTGTCCACCATCGCCTTGGCCCTTGGGGTTGAAAG
GACCCGAAGTGAGCTTCTGCCTTTCCTTACAGATACCATCTATGATGAAGATGAGGTCCTCCTGGCCCTG
GCAGAACAGCTGGGAACCTTCACTACCCTGGTGGGAGGCCCAGAGTACGTGCACTGCCTGCTGCCACCGC
TGGAGTCGCTGGCCACAGTGGAGGAGACAGTGGTGCGGGACAAGGCAGTGGAGTCCTTACGGGCCATCTC
ACACGAGCACTCGCCCTCTGACCTGGAGGCGCACTTTGTGCCGCTAGTGAAGCGGCTGGCGGGCGGCGAC
TGGTTCACCTCCCGCACCTCGGCCTGCGGCCTCTTCTCCGTCTGCTACCCCCGAGTGTCCAGTGCTGTGA
AGGCGGAACTTCGACAGTACTTCCGGAACCTGTGCTCAGATGACACCCCCATGGTGCGGCGGGCCGCAGC
CTCCAAGCTGGGGGAGTTTGCCAAGGTGCTGGAGCTGGACAACGTCAAGAGTGAGATCATCCCCATGTTC
TCCAACCTGGCCTCTGACGAGCAGGACTCGGTGCGGCTGCTGGCGGTGGAGGCGTGCGTGAACATCGCCC
AGCTTCTGCCCCAGGAGGATCTGGAGGCCCTGGTGATGCCCACTCTGCGCCAGGCCGCTGAAGACAAGTC
CTGGCGCGTCCGCTACATGGTGGCTGACAAGTTCACAGAGCTCCAGAAAGCAGTGGGGCCTGAGATCACC
AAGACAGACCTGGTCCCTGCCTTCCAGAACCTGATGAAAGACTGTGAGGCCGAGGTGAGGGCCGCAGCCT
CCCACAAGGTCAAAGAGTTCTGTGAAAACCTCTCAGCTGACTGTCGGGAGAATGTGATCATGTCCCAGAT
CTTGCCCTGCATCAAGGAGCTGGTGTCCGATGCCAACCAACATGTCAAGTCTGCCCTGGCCTCAGTCATC
ATGGGTCTCTCTCCCATCTTGGGCAAAGACAACACCATCGAGCACCTCTTGCCCCTCTTCCTGGCTCAGC
TGAAGGATGAGTGCCCTGAGGTACGGCTGAACATCATCTCTAACCTGGACTGTGTGAACGAGGTGATTGG
CATCCGGCAGCTGTCCCAGTCCCTGC
Features (pLannotate 1.2.2; 20 found; start..end, strand, type, name):
    563..618     +  misc_feature   MCS: pUC18/19 multiple cloning site
    625..674     +  CDS            SET1 (fragment): solubility-enhancement tag derived from T7 phage gene 10B
    682..701     +  terminator     T7 terminator (fragment): transcription terminator for bacteriophage T7 RNA polymerase
    723..844     -  polyA_signal   SV40 poly(A) signal: SV40 polyadenylation signal
    867..935     -  CDS            large T antigen (fragment): large T antigen from SV40 (simian virus 40)
    940..972     +  rep_origin     M13 ori (fragment): M13 bacteriophage origin of replication; arrow indicates direction of (+) strand synthesis
    973..1024    -  misc_feature   bom (fragment): basis of mobility region from pBR322
   1089..1446    +  promoter       SV40 promoter: SV40 enhancer and early promoter
   1461..1508    +  promoter       EM7 promoter: synthetic bacterial promoter&nbsp
   1540..2331    +  CDS            neo: KKA2_KLEPN - Also known as kan, nptII. Experimental evidence at protein level: Swiss-Prot protein existence level 1. Resistance to kanamycin, neomycin, paromomycin, ribostamycin, butirosin and gentamicin B. From Klebsiella pneumoniae.
   2398..2446    +  polyA_signal   poly(A) signal: synthetic polyadenylation signal
   2467..2556    -  CDS            tnpA (fragment): TN5P_ECOLX - Also known as tnp. Experimental evidence at protein level: Swiss-Prot protein existence level 1. Mediates transposition of transposon Tn5 by a 'cut and paste' mechanism. First, the monomeric transposase binds the 19 bp inverted DNA repeats flanking the transposon. Then, dimerization of the DNA- bound transposase creates a synaptic DNA complex. After nicking of the first DNA strand, excision of the transposon proceeds through a series of intermediates. The transposase then mediates the insertion of the transposon at a new site by strand transfer. The activity of the wild- type tran
   2685..3273    -  rep_origin     ori: high-copy-number ColE1/pMB1/pBR322/pUC origin of replication
   3389..3672    +  misc_feature   cer region: ColE1-derived recombination site that helps to maintain plasmids as monomers
   3865..4242    +  enhancer       CMV enhancer: human cytomegalovirus immediate early enhancer
   4244..4443    +  promoter       CMV promoter: human cytomegalovirus (CMV) immediate early promoter
   4582..4714    +  intron         chimeric intron: chimera between introns from human β-globin and immunoglobulin heavy chain genes
   4758..4776    +  promoter       T7 promoter: promoter for bacteriophage T7 RNA polymerase
   4790..5302    +  CDS            Nluc: NanoLuc® luciferase human codon-optimized
   5324..554     +  CDS            PPP2R1A (across the origin): 2AAA_HUMAN - Experimental evidence at protein level: Swiss-Prot protein existence level 1. The PR65 subunit of protein phosphatase 2A serves as a scaffolding molecule to coordinate the assembly of the catalytic subunit and a variable regulatory B subunit. Upon interaction with GNA12 promotes dephosphorylation of microtubule associated protein TAU/MAPT (PubMed:15525651). Required for proper chromosome segregation and for centromeric localization of SGO1 in mitosis (PubMed:16580887). From Homo sapiens (Human).
