[The description below was written by a language model from this plasmid's Addgene catalogue record and pLannotate feature annotations shown in this document.]
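Description:
NanoBRET Assay Vector, NanoLuc-PPP2R1A is a 6.5 kb mammalian expression plasmid built on the pFN224C NanoLuc CMV-Neo BiBRET-Balanced backbone. It expresses human PPP2R1A fused at its N terminus to NanoLuc luciferase. In bacteria it replicates from a high-copy ColE1/pUC-type origin. A ColE1 cer site is also present, which helps resolve plasmid multimers so that the plasmid is maintained as monomers. A single neo (nptII) gene serves both hosts. The bacterial EM7 promoter drives it to give kanamycin resistance in E. coli, and the upstream SV40 enhancer/early promoter, paired with a synthetic polyadenylation signal, drives it to give neomycin-class selection in mammalian cells.

The expression cassette begins with the CMV immediate-early enhancer and promoter, followed by a chimeric β-globin/immunoglobulin intron that generally improves transcript processing and expression. A T7 promoter sits just upstream of the coding region and could support in vitro transcription. The human codon-optimized Nluc reading frame comes next, then a short gap that presumably encodes a linker, then the unmutated PPP2R1A coding sequence, which spans the numbering origin of the circular sequence. An SV40 poly(A) signal lies downstream. Several small annotated fragments (SET1, T7 terminator, M13 ori, bom, tnpA, large T antigen) appear to be backbone remnants or partial matches rather than functional parts.

PPP2R1A encodes the PR65/Aα scaffolding subunit of protein phosphatase 2A, which brings together the catalytic subunit and a variable regulatory B subunit. In this fusion, NanoLuc acts as the luminescent energy donor for bioluminescence resonance energy transfer. The construct is therefore suited to NanoBRET assays in live cells that monitor the proximity of PPP2R1A to a fluorescently labelled partner or ligand. The record does not specify a particular acceptor or application.
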