Addgene plasmid #238717: NanoBRET Assay Vector, NanoLuc-PPP2R1A
Depositing lab: Promega Corporation.
Backbone
  Vector backbone: pFN224C NanoLuc(R) CMV-Neo BiBRET-Balanced Vector
  Vector type: Mammalian Expression
  Selectable markers: Neomycin
Growth in bacteria
  Bacterial resistance: Kanamycin, 50 μg/mL
  Growth temperature: 37°C
  Growth strain: DH5alpha
  Copy number: High Copy
Gene/Insert
  Gene/Insert name: PPP2R1A
  Species: H. sapiens (human)
  Mutation: None
  Entrez Gene: PPP2R1A (a.k.a. HJS2, MRD36, PP2A-Aalpha, PP2AA, PP2AAALPHA, PR65A)
  Promoter: CMV
  Tag / fusion protein: NanoLuc (R) (N terminal on backbone)
  Cloning method: Other
How to cite: NanoBRET Assay Vector, NanoLuc-PPP2R1A was a gift from Promega Corporation (Addgene plasmid # 238717 ; http://n2t.net/addgene:238717 ; RRID:Addgene_238717)
